Addgene plasmid #147427: pAc5.1B-lambdaN-HA-DmCCR4_168-552-D412AN414A_R
Purpose: Insect Expression of DmCCR4_168-552-D412AN414A
Depositing lab: Elisa Izaurralde. Depositing organization: Max Planck Institute for Developmental Biology. Publication: NOT10 and C2orf29/NOT11 form a conserved module of the CCR4-NOT complex that docks onto the NOT1 N-terminal domain. Bawankar P, Loh B, Wohlbold L, Schmidt S, Izaurralde E. RNA Biol. 2013 Feb;10(2):228-44. doi: 10.4161/rna.23018. Epub 2013 Jan 9. PubMed 23303381.
Backbone
  Vector backbone: Unknown
  Vector type: Insect Expression
Growth in bacteria
  Bacterial resistance: Ampicillin, 100 μg/mL
  Growth temperature: 37°C
  Growth strain: DH5alpha
  Copy number: Low Copy
Gene/Insert
  Gene/Insert name: DmCCR4_168-552-D412AN414A (alt names: twin; CG31137)
  Species: D. melanogaster (fly)
  Mutation: 4 silent mutations and 1 non silent mutations compared to the sequence given by NCBI: NM_170129.2;
  Entrez Gene: twin (a.k.a. Dmel_CG31137, BEST:GH20274, CCR4, CG17741, CG31137, CG5534, CT39331, Ccr4, Dmel\CG31137, Twin, ccr4, twn)
  Cloning method: Unknown
Terms and licenses: Academic/Nonprofit Terms; Industry Terms: Not Available to Industry
Depositor comments: Plasmids from this collection were made available to the research community and donated after the lab closed. Please note that the sequence provided by the depositing laboratory may be theoretical/predicted or based on Sanger sequencing results. There may be discrepancies between sequencing results obtained by Addgene and the depositor sequence. If an Addgene verified sequence is not available, please contact before placing your order to request that our lab fully sequence the plasmid.
How to cite: pAc5.1B-lambdaN-HA-DmCCR4_168-552-D412AN414A_R was a gift from Elisa Izaurralde (Addgene plasmid # 147427 ; http://n2t.net/addgene:147427 ; RRID:Addgene_147427)
