[The description below was written by a language model from this plasmid's Addgene catalogue record and pLannotate feature annotations shown in this document.]
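Description:
pAc5.1B-lambdaN-HA-DmCCR4_168-552-D412AN414A_R is an insect-cell expression plasmid of about 6.6 kb. The catalogue lists the backbone as unknown, although the name and feature layout point to a pAc5.1B-type vector. Expression is driven by the constitutive Drosophila melanogaster actin 5C (Ac5) promoter, and the transcript is terminated by an SV40 polyadenylation signal. The plasmid is maintained in E. coli through a ColE1/pUC-type origin and selected with ampicillin via the β-lactamase gene and its own promoter. The record lists it as low copy, even though the origin is annotated as a high-copy type. Short fragments annotated as SV40 large T antigen and tetracycline resistance appear to be backbone remnants rather than functional genes.

The insert encodes residues 168–552 of Drosophila CCR4 (the twin gene, CG31137), a deadenylase subunit of the CCR4-NOT complex. It carries the D412A and N414A substitutions, which from their naming and position presumably disrupt the nuclease active site, although the record does not state their effect. The annotation tool labels this region as a fragment of human CNOT6L, which reflects homology to the fly protein. The depositor notes four silent changes and one non-silent change relative to the NCBI reference sequence.

An HA epitope lies upstream of the insert, and the name indicates a lambdaN peptide, which was not separately annotated. LambdaN binds boxB RNA hairpins, so such fusions are typically used to tether a protein to a boxB-bearing reporter mRNA. A vector-derived V5 tag lies downstream, but the record does not say whether it is in frame. The stated purpose is simply insect expression of this CCR4 fragment. The depositor sequence may be theoretical.
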