Features (pLannotate 1.2.2; 10 found; start..end, strand, type, name):
     56..2568    +  promoter       Ac5 promoter: Drosophila melanogaster actin 5C promoter
   2678..2704    +  CDS            3xHA (fragment): three tandem HA epitope tags
   2717..3874    +  CDS            CNOT6L (fragment): CNO6L_HUMAN - Also known as CCR4B From Homo sapiens (Human).
   3900..3941    +  CDS            V5 tag: epitope tag from simian virus 5
   4041..4175    -  polyA_signal   SV40 poly(A) signal: SV40 polyadenylation signal
   4198..4282    -  CDS            large T antigen (fragment): large T antigen from SV40 (simian virus 40)
   4283..4753    +  CDS            TcR (fragment): tetracycline efflux protein; tet; confers resistance to tetracycline
   4797..5385    -  rep_origin     ori: high-copy-number ColE1/pMB1/pBR322/pUC origin of replication
   5556..6416    -  CDS            AmpR: β-lactamase; bla; confers resistance to ampicillin, carbenicillin, and related antibiotics
   6417..6521    -  promoter       AmpR promoter: bla
>Addgene plasmid #147427 | pAc5.1B-lambdaN-HA-DmCCR4_168-552-D412AN414A_R | depositor full sequence | sequence record 289874 | Full Sequence
CTTCAAGGAATTAATTCTATATTCTAAAAACACAAATGATACTTCTAAAAAAAATCATGAATGGCATCAA
CTCTGAATCAAATCTTTGCAGATGCACCTACTTCTCATTTCCACTGTCACATCATTTTTCCAGATCTCGC
TGCCTGTTATGTGGCCCACAAACCAAGACACGTTTTATGGCCATTAAAGCTGGCTGATCGTCGCCAAACA
CCAAATACATATCAATATGTACATTCGAGAAAGAAGCGATCAAAGAAGCGTCTTCGGGCGAGTAGGAGAA
TGCGGAGGAGAAGGAGAACGAGCTGATCTAGTATCTCTCCACAATCCAATGCCAACTGACCAACTGGCCA
TATTCGGAGCAATTTGAAGCCAATTTCCATCGCCTGGCGATCGCTCCATTCTTGGCTATATGTTTTTCAC
CGTTCCCGGGGCCATTTTCAAAGACTCGTCGGTAAGATAAGATTGTGTCACTCGCTGTCTCTCTTCATTT
GTCGAAGAATGCTGAGGAATTTCGCGATGACGTCGGCGAGTATTTTGAAGAATGAGAATAATTTGTATTT
ATACGAAAATCAGTTAGTGGAATTTTCTACAAAAACATGTTATCTATAGATAATTTTGTTGCAAAATATG
TTGACTATGACAAAGATTGTATGTATATACCTTTAATGTATTCTCATTTTCTTATGTATTTATAATGGCA
ATGATGATACTGATGATATTTTAAGATGATGCCAGACCACAGGCTGATTTCTGCGTCTTTTGCCGAACGC
AGTGCATGTGCGGTTGTTGTTTTTTGGAATAGTTTCAATTTTCGGACTGTCCGCTTTGATTTCAGTTTCT
TGGCTTATTCAAAAAGCAAAGTAAAGCCAAAAAAGCGAGATGGCAATACCAAATGCGGCAAAACGGTAGT
GGAAGGAAAGGGGTGCGGGGCAGCGGAAGGAAGGGTGGGGCGGGGCGTGGCGGGGTCTGTGGCTGGGCGC
GACGTCACCGACGTTGGAGCCACTCCTTTGACCATGTGTGCGTGTGTGTATTATTCGTGTCTCGCCACTC
GCCGGTTGTTTTTTTCTTTTTATCTCGCTCTCTCTAGCGCCATCTCGTACGCATGCTCAACGCACCGCAT
GTTGCCGTGTCCTTTATGCGTCATTTTGGCTCGAAATAGGCAATTATTTAAACAAAGATTAGTCAACGAA
AACGCTAAAATAAATAAGTCTACAATATGGTTACTTATTGCCATGTGTGTGCAGCCAACGATAGCAACAA
AAGCAACAACACAGTGGCTTTCCCTCTTTCACTTTTTGTTTGCAAGCGCGTGCGAGCAAGACGGCACGAC
CGGCAAACGCAATTACGCTGACAAAGAGCAGACGAAGTTTTGGCCGAAAAACATCAAGGCGCCTGATACG
AATGCATTTGCAATAACAATTGCGATATTTAATATTGTTTATGAAGCTGTTTGACTTCAAAACACACAAA
AAAAAAAATAAAACAAATTATTTGAAAGAGAATTAGGAATCGGACAGCTTATCGTTACGGGCTAACAGCA
CACCGAGACGAAATAGCTTACCTGACGTCACAGCCTCTGGAAGAACTGCCGCCAAGCAGAGAGAGAGAGA
AAAAGAGGGAGAGCAGCTTAGACCGCATGTGCTTGTGTGTGAGGCGTCTCTCTCTTCGTCTCCTGTTTGC
GCAAACGCATAGACTGCACTGAGAAAATCGATTACCTATTTTTTATGAATGAATATTTGCACTATTACTA
TTCAAAACTATTAAGATAGCAATCACATTCAATAGCCAAATACTATACCACCTGAGCGATGCAACGAAAT
GATCAATTTGAGCAAAAATGCTGCATATTTAGGACGGCATCATTATAGAAATGCTTCTTGCTGTGTACTT
TTCTCTCGTCTGGCAGCTGTTTCGCCGTTATTGTTAAAACCGGCTTAAGTTAGGTGTGTTTTCTACGACT
AGTGATGCCCCTACTAGAAGATGTGTGTTGCACAAATGTCCCTGAATAACCAATTTGAAGTGCAGATAGC
AGTAAACGTAAGCTAATATGAATATTATTTAACTGTAATGTTTTAATATCGCTGGACATTACTAATAAAC
CCACTATAAACACATGTACATATGTATGTTTTGGCATACAATGAGTAGTTGGGGAAAAAATGTGTAAAAG
CACCGTGACCATCACAGCATAAAGATAACCAGCTGAAGTATCGAATATGAGTAACCCCCAAATTGAATCA
CATGCCGCAACTGATAGGACCCATGGAAGTACACTCTTCATGGCGATATACAAGACACACACAAGCACGA
ACACCCAGTTGCGGAGGAAATTCTCCGTAAATGAAAACCCAATCGGCGAACAATTCATACCCATATATGG
TAAAAGTTTTGAACGCGACTTGAGAGCGGAGAGCATTGCGGCTGATAAGGTTTTAGCGCTAAGCGGGCTT
TATAAAACGGGCTGCGGGACCAGTTTTCATATCACTACCGTTTGAGTTCTTGTGCTGTGTGGATACTCCT
CCCGACACAAAGCCGCTCCATCAGCCAGCAGTCGTCTAATCCAGAGACCCCGGATCGGGGTACCAACATG
GACGCACAAACACGACGACGTGAGCGTCGCGCTGAGAAACAAGCTCAATGGAAAGCTGCAAACGGTGGAT
CTCCTCCACATATGGCTTACCCATACGATGTTCCAGATTACGCTCCTCCAAGCTTGATGACCGTGAATCC
ACCGCCCCAGAGGCCCTGGCTGCCACTGGCCAAGCCCAACAAAACGCGACCAGCCTGCATTTTTACGGTC
ATGTGCTATAATGTGCTCTGCGACAAGTACGCGACGCGACAAATGTACGGATACTGTCCGTCGTGGGCGC
TATGCTGGGAGTACCGAAAAAAGTCGATTATCGACGAGATACGGCACTATGCAGCGGACATTATCAGTCT
GCAGGAGATCGAAACGGAGCAATTCTATCACTTCTTCCTGCCGGAACTCAAGAACGATGGATACGAGGGA
ATCTTCTCACCGAAGTCGCGTGCTAAGACTATGTCCGAGCTGGAGAGGAAGTACGTCGATGGCTGTGCGA
TATTCTTCAGGGCGTCCAAGTTTACGCTGATCAAGGAATCACTGATCGAGTTCAATCAGCTGGCAATGGC
CAATGCCGAGGGCTCCGACAACATGCTGAACCGCGTAATGCCTAAGGATAACATCGGTCTGGCCGCACTG
CTCAAGGTGAAGGAGAACGCATGGGAGCCGATGTCCGAGGTGACGCAGATCTCGCAGCCGCTGCTCGTCT
GCACGGCGCACATACACTGGGACCCTGAGTTCTGCGACGTCAAGCTCATCCAGACGATGATGCTTAGCAA
TGAGTTGAAGACGATCATCGACGAGGCGAGCCACAGTTTCCGACCTGGTCACAAGAACGACTCCAATGCT
GTCCAGCTGCTGCTGTGCGGTGCCTTCGCCTCGCTACCCGATTCAGGCGTTGTGGAGTTTCTCGGCAAGG
GCCGCGTTTCCATGGATCATTTGGACTTCAAGGACATGGGCTACAAGTCCTGCCTGCAGCGGCTGCTCTC
GAACGACACCAACGAGTTTACGCACTCGTTCAAGCCAGCCTCCGCCTACAACGAGGACATCATGCCGCAC
ACCAACTATACGTTCGATTTTAAGGGCATCATCGACTACATTTTCTACACGAAGACGGGCATGGTGCCGC
TGGGCCTGCTGGGTCCTGTCTCCAATGATTGGCTGCGCGAGAATAAGGTTGTTGGATGCCCACATCCGCA
TATACCCTCTGATCACTTCCCACTGCTGGTCGAGCTAGAGCTGATGCATACGGCTAGCCAACAGGCGCCT
CCTAACGGGCTGATCAATCGCCGGTAATCTAGAGGGCCCGCGGTTCGAAGGTAAGCCTATCCCTAACCCT
CTCCTCGGTCTCGATTCTACGCGTACCGGTCATCATCACCATCACCATTGAGTTTAAACCCGCTGATCAG
CCTCGACTGTGCCTTCTAAGGCCTGAGCTCGCTGATCAGCCTCGATCGAGGATCCAGACATGATAAGATA
CATTGATGAGTTTGGACAAACCACAACTAGAATGCAGTGAAAAAAATGCTTTATTTGTGAAATTTGTGAT
GCTATTGCTTTATTTGTAACCATTATAAGCTGCAATAAACAAGTTAACAACAACAATTGCATTCATTTTA
TGTTTCAGGTTCAGGGGGAGGTGTGGGAGGTTTTTTAAAGCAAGTAAAACCTCTACAAATGTGGTATGGC
TGATTATGATCAGTCGACCGATGCCCTTGAGAGCCTTCAACCCAGTCAGCTCCTTCCGGTGGGCGCGGGG
CATGACTATCGTCGCCGCACTTATGACTGTCTTCTTTATCATGCAACTCGTAGGACAGGTGCCGGCAGCG
CTCTGGGTCATTTTCGGCGAGGACCGCTTTCGCTGGAGCGCGACGATGATCGGCCTGTCGCTTGCGGTAT
TCGGAATCTTGCACGCCCTCGCTCAAGCCTTCGTCACTGGTCCCGCCACCAAACGTTTCGGCGAGAAGCA
GGCCATTATCGCCGGCATGGCGGCCGACGCGCTGGGCTACGTCTTGCTGGCGTTCGCGACGCGAGGCTGG
ATGGCCTTCCCCATTATGATTCTTCTCGCTTCCGGCGGCATCGGGATGCCCGCGTTGCAGGCCATGCTGT
CCAGGCAGGTAGATGACGACCATCAGGGACAGCTTCAAGGATCGCTCGCGGCTCTTACCAGCCAGCAAAA
GGCCAGGAACCGTAAAAAGGCCGCGTTGCTGGCGTTTTTCCATAGGCTCCGCCCCCCTGACGAGCATCAC
AAAAATCGACGCTCAAGTCAGAGGTGGCGAAACCCGACAGGACTATAAAGATACCAGGCGTTTCCCCCTG
GAAGCTCCCTCGTGCGCTCTCCTGTTCCGACCCTGCCGCTTACCGGATACCTGTCCGCCTTTCTCCCTTC
GGGAAGCGTGGCGCTTTCTCAATGCTCACGCTGTAGGTATCTCAGTTCGGTGTAGGTCGTTCGCTCCAAG
CTGGGCTGTGTGCACGAACCCCCCGTTCAGCCCGACCGCTGCGCCTTATCCGGTAACTATCGTCTTGAGT
CCAACCCGGTAAGACACGACTTATCGCCACTGGCAGCAGCCACTGGTAACAGGATTAGCAGAGCGAGGTA
TGTAGGCGGTGCTACAGAGTTCTTGAAGTGGTGGCCTAACTACGGCTACACTAGAAGGACAGTATTTGGT
ATCTGCGCTCTGCTGAAGCCAGTTACCTTCGGAAAAAGAGTTGGTAGCTCTTGATCCGGCAAACAAACCA
CCGCTGGTAGCGGTGGTTTTTTTGTTTGCAAGCAGCAGATTACGCGCAGAAAAAAAGGATCTCAAGAAGA
TCCTTTGATCTTTTCTACGGGGTCTGACGCTCAGTGGAACGAAAACTCACGTTAAGGGATTTTGGTCATG
AGATTATCAAAAAGGATCTTCACCTAGATCCTTTTAAATTAAAAATGAAGTTTTAAATCAATCTAAAGTA
TATATGAGTAAACTTGGTCTGACAGTTACCAATGCTTAATCAGTGAGGCACCTATCTCAGCGATCTGTCT
ATTTCGTTCATCCATAGTTGCCTGACTCCCCGTCGTGTAGATAACTACGATACGGGAGGGCTTACCATCT
GGCCCCAGTGCTGCAATGATACCGCGAGACCCACGCTCACCGGCTCCAGATTTATCAGCAATAAACCAGC
CAGCCGGAAGGGCCGAGCGCAGAAGTGGTCCTGCAACTTTATCCGCCTCCATCCAGTCTATTAATTGTTG
CCGGGAAGCTAGAGTAAGTAGTTCGCCAGTTAATAGTTTGCGCAACGTTGTTGCCATTGCTGCAGGCATC
GTGGTGTCACGCTCGTCGTTTGGTATGGCTTCATTCAGCTCCGGTTCCCAACGATCAAGGCGAGTTACAT
GATCCCCCATGTTGTGCAAAAAAGCGGTTAGCTCCTTCGGTCCTCCGATCGTTGTCAGAAGTAAGTTGGC
CGCAGTGTTATCACTCATGGTTATGGCAGCACTGCATAATTCTCTTACTGTCATGCCATCCGTAAGATGC
TTTTCTGTGACTGGTGAGTACTCAACCAAGTCATTCTGAGAATAGTGTATGCGGCGACCGAGTTGCTCTT
GCCCGGCGTCAACACGGGATAATACCGCGCCACATAGCAGAACTTTAAAAGTGCTCATCATTGGAAAACG
TTCTTCGGGGCGAAAACTCTCAAGGATCTTACCGCTGTTGAGATCCAGTTCGATGTAACCCACTCGTGCA
CCCAACTGATCTTCAGCATCTTTTACTTTCACCAGCGTTTCTGGGTGAGCAAAAACAGGAAGGCAAAATG
CCGCAAAAAAGGGAATAAGGGCGACACGGAAATGTTGAATACTCATACTCTTCCTTTTTCAATATTATTG
AAGCATTTATCAGGGTTATTGTCTCATGAGCGGATACATATTTGAATGTATTTAGAAAAATAAACAAATA
GGGGTTCCGCGCACATTTCCCCGAAAAGTGCCACCTGACGTCTAAGAAACCATTATTATCATGACATTAA
CCTATAAAAATAGGCGTATCACGAGGCCCTTTCGT
